>Addgene plasmid #97053 | pEAHISSIRV131 | depositor full sequence | sequence record 178671 | Full coding sequence of SIRV orf131  protein with TEV-protease cleavable 6xHis
TGGCGAATGGG
[124 nt withheld, positions 12-135]
C
[91 nt withheld, positions 137-227]
A
[49 nt withheld, positions 229-277]
CCTTTGACGTTGGAGTCCACGTTCTTT
[37 nt withheld, positions 305-341]
ACCCTATCTCGGTCTATTCTTTTGATTTATAAGGGATTTTGCCGATTTCGGCCTATTGGTTAAAAAATGA
GCTGATTTAACAAAAATTTAACGCGAATTTTAACAAAATATTAACGTTTACAATTTCAGGTGGCACTTTT
CGGGGAAATGTGCGCGGAACCCCTATTTGTTTATTTTTCTAAATACATTCAAATATGTATCCGCTCATGA
GACAATAACCCTGATAAATGCTTCAATAATATTGAAAAAGGAAGAGTATGAGTATTCAACATTTCCGTGT
CGCCCTTATTCCCTTTTTTGCGGCATTTTGCCTTCCTGTTTTTGCTCACCCAGAAACGCTGGTGAAAGTA
AAAGATGCTGAAGATCAGTTGGGTGCACGAGTGGGTTACATCGAACTGGATCTCAACAGCGGTAAGATCC
TTGAGAGTTTTCGCCCCGAAGAACGTTTTCCAATGATGAGCACTTTTAAAGTTCTGCTATGTGGCGCGGT
ATTATCCCGTATTGACGCCGGGCAAGAGCAACTCGGTCGCCGCATACACTATTCTCAGAATGACTTGGTT
GAGTACTCACCAGTCACAGAAAAGCATCTTACGGATGGCATGACAGTAAGAGAATTATGCAGTGCTGCCA
TAACCATGAGTGATAACACTGCGGCCAACTTACTTCTGACAACGATCGGAGGACCGAAGGAGCTAACCGC
TTTTTTGCACAACATGGGGGATCATGTAACTCGCCTTGATCGTTGGGAACCGGAGCTGAATGAAGCCATA
CCAAACGACGAGCGTGACACCACGATGCCTGCAGCAATGGCAACAACGTTGCGCAAACTATTAACTGGCG
AACTACTTACTCTAGCTTCCCGGCAACAATTAATAGACTGGATGGAGGCGGATAAAGTTGCAGGACCACT
TCTGCGCTCGGCCCTTCCGGCTGGCTGGTTTATTGCTGATAAATCTGGAGCCGGTGAGCGTGGGTCTCGC
GGTATCATTGCAGCACTGGGGCCAGATGGTAAGCCCTCCCGTATCGTAGTTATCTACACGACGGGGAGTC
AGGCAACTATGGATGAACGAAATAGACAGATCGCTGAGATAGGTGCCTCACTGATTAAGCATTGGTAACT
GTCAGACCAAGTTTACTCATATATACTTTAGATTGATTTAAAACTTCATTTTTAATTTAAAAGGATCTAG
GTGAAGATCCTTTTTGATAATCTCATGACCAAAATCCCTTAACGTGAGTTTTCGTTCCACTGAGCGTCAG
ACCCCGTAGAAAAGATCAAAGGATCTTCTTGAGATCCTTTTTTTCTGCGCGTAATCTGCTGCTTGCAAAC
AAAAAAACCACCGCTACCAGCGGTGGTTTGTTTGCCGGATCAAGAGCTACCAACTCTTTTTCCGAAGGTA
ACTGGCTTCAGCAGAGCGCAGATACCAAATACTGTCCTTCTAGTGTAGCCGTAGTTAGGCCACCACTTCA
AGAACTCTGTAGCACCGCCTACATACCTCGCTCTGCTAATCCTGTTACCAGTGGCTGCTGCCAGTGGCGA
TAAGTCGTGTCTTACCGGGTTGGACTCAAGACGATAGTTACCGGATAAGGCGCAGCGGTCGGGCTGAACG
GGGGGTTCGTGCACACAGCCCAGCTTGGAGCGAACGACCTACACCGAACTGAGATACCTACAGCGTGAGC
TATGAGAAAGCGCCACGCTTCCCGAAGGGAGAAAGGCGGACAGGTATCCGGTAAGCGGCAGGGTCGGAAC
AGGAGAGCGCACGAGGGAGCTTCCAGGGGGAAACGCCTGGTATCTTTATAGTCCTGTCGGGTTTCGCCAC
CTCTGACTTGAGCGTCGATTTTTGTGATGCTCGTCAGGGGGGCGGAGCCTATGGAAAAACGCCAGCAACG
CGGCCTTTTTACGGTTCCTGGCCTTTTGCTGGCCTTTTGCTCACATGTTCTTTCCTGCGTTATCCCCTGA
TTCTGTGGATAACCGTATTACCGCCTTTGAGTGAGCTGATACCGCTCGCCGCAGCCGAACGACCGAGCGC
AGCGAGTCAGTGAGCGAGGAAGCGGAAGAGCGCCTGATGCGGTATTTTCTCCTTACGCATCTGTGCGGTA
TTTCACACCGCATATATGGTGCACTCTCAGTACAATCTGCTCTGATGCCGCATAGTTAAGCCAGTATACA
CTCCGCTATCGCTACGTGACTGGGTCATGGCTGCGCCCCGACACCCGCCAACACCCGCTGACGCGCCCTG
ACGGGCTTGTCTGCTCCCGGCATCCGCTTACAGACAAGCTGTGACCGTCTCCGGGAGCTGCATGTGTCAG
AGGTTTTCACCGTCATCACCGAAACGCGCGAGGCAGCTGCGGTAAAGCTCATCAGCGTGGTCGTGAAGCG
ATTCACAGATGTCTGCCTGTTCATCCGCGTCCAGCTCGTTGAGTTTCTCCAGAAGCGTTAATGTCTGGCT
TCTGATAAAGCGGGCCATGTTAAGGGCGGTTTTTTCCTGTTTGGTCACTGATGCCTCCGTGTAAGGGGGA
TTTCTGTTCATGGGGGTAATGATACCGATGAAACGAGAGAGGATGCTCACGATACGGGTTACTGATGATG
AACATGCCCGGTTACTGGAACGTTGTGAGGGTAAACAACTGGCGGTATGGATGCGGCGGGACCAGAGAAA
AATCACTCAGGGTCAATGCCAGCGCTTCGTTAATACAGATGTAGGTGTTCCACAGGGTAGCCAGCAGCAT
CCTGCGATGCAGATCCGGAACATAATGGTGCAGGGCGCTGACTTCCGCGTTTCCAGACTTTACGAAACAC
GGAAACCGAAGACCATTCATGTTGTTGCTCAGGTCGCAGACGTTTTGCAGCAGCAGTCGCTTCACGTTCG
CTCGCGTATCGGTGATTCATTCTGCTAACCAGTAAGGCAACCCCGCCAGCCTAGCCGGGTCCTCAACGAC
AGGAGCACGATCATGCGCACCCGTGGCCAGGACCCAACGCTGCCCGAGATCTCGATCCCGCGAAATTAAT
ACGACTCACTATAGGGAGACCACAACGGTTTCCCTCTAGAAATAATTTTGTTTAACTTTAAGAAGGAGAT
ATACATATGTCGTACTACCATCACCATCACCATCACGATTACGACATCCCAACGACCGAAAACCTGTATT
TTCAGGGCGCCATGGCATCCCTTAAAGAAATAATAGATGAGTTAGGAAAACAAGCTAAAGAACAAAACAA
AATAGCTTCTAGAATTCTAAAGATAAAAGGAATAAAAAGAATAGTAGTACAGTTGAATGCAGTACCACAG
GATGGAAAGATAAGGTATTCGCTAACAATACACAGTCAAAACAACTTCAGGAAACAAATTGGAATAACGC
CACAAGATGCAGAAGATTTAAAGTTAATTGCCGAATTTCTAGAGAAATATAGCGATTTCCTAAATGAATA
TGTAAAGTTTACTCCTAGAAATAATAACGCAATACAAGAAGAAGAAATAGATATGGAACAACAAGAAGAA
AAAGAAGAGAAACCAAGAGAAAAAGGCAAAAAGAAATCAGTTGAAGAGGAGTTTTAAGGATCCGAATTCG
AGCTCCGTCGACAAGCTTGCGGCCGCACTCGAGCACCACCACCACCACCACTGAGATCCGGCTGCTAACA
AAGCCCGAAAGGAAGCTGAGTTGGCTGCTGCCACCGCTGAGCAATAACTAGCATAACCCCTTGGGGCCTC
TAAACGGGTCTTGAGGGGTTTTTTGCTGAAAGGAGGAACTATATCCGGAT
Features (pLannotate 1.2.2; 15 found; start..end, strand, type, name):
     12..467     +  rep_origin     f1 ori (sequence partly withheld): f1 bacteriophage origin of replication; arrow indicates direction of (+) strand synthesis
    494..598     +  promoter       AmpR promoter: bla
    599..1459    +  CDS            AmpR: β-lactamase; bla; confers resistance to ampicillin, carbenicillin, and related antibiotics
   1630..2218    +  rep_origin     ori: high-copy-number ColE1/pMB1/pBR322/pUC origin of replication
   2404..2546    -  misc_feature   bom: basis of mobility region from pBR322
   2648..2839    -  CDS            rop: Rop protein, which maintains plasmids at low copy number; rop
   2856..3236    +  CDS            YPB1_ECOLX: Protein predicted: Swiss-Prot protein existence level 4. From Escherichia coli.
   3348..3366    +  promoter       T7 promoter: promoter for bacteriophage T7 RNA polymerase
   3398..3420    +  RBS            RBS: efficient ribosome binding site from bacteriophage T7 gene 10 (Olins and Rangwala, 1989)
   3438..3457    +  CDS            8xHis (fragment): 8xHis affinity tag
   3479..3499    +  CDS            TEV site: tobacco etch virus (TEV) protease recognition and cleavage site
   3503..3895    +  CDS            Y131_SIRV1: Experimental evidence at protein level: Swiss-Prot protein existence level 1. From Sulfolobus islandicus rod-shaped virus 1 (SIRV-1) (Sulfolobus virus SIRV-1).
   3945..3962    +  CDS            9xHis (fragment): 9xHis affinity tag
   3972..4021    +  CDS            SET1 (fragment): solubility-enhancement tag derived from T7 phage gene 10B
   4029..4076    +  terminator     T7 terminator: transcription terminator for bacteriophage T7 RNA polymerase
