>Addgene plasmid #97053 | pEAHISSIRV131 | addgene full sequence | sequence record 200313 | Addgene NGS Result
TGGCGAATGGG
[124 nt withheld, positions 12-135]
C
[91 nt withheld, positions 137-227]
A
[49 nt withheld, positions 229-277]
CCTTTGACGTTGGAGTCCACGTTCTTT
[37 nt withheld, positions 305-341]
ACCCTATCTCGGTCTATTCTTTTGATTTATAAGGGATTTTGCCGATTTCGGCCTATTGGTTAAAAAATGA
GCTGATTTAACAAAAATTTAACGCGAATTTTAACAAAATATTAACGCTTACAATTTAGGTGGCACTTTTC
GGGGAAATGTGCGCGGAACCCCTATTTGTTTATTTTTCTAAATACATTCAAATATGTATCCGCTCATGAG
ACAATAACCCTGATAAATGCTTCAATAATATTGAAAAAGGAAGAGTATGAGTATTCAACATTTCCGTGTC
GCCCTTATTCCCTTTTTTGCGGCATTTTGCCTTCCTGTTTTTGCTCACCCAGAAACGCTGGTGAAAGTAA
AAGATGCTGAAGATCAGTTGGGTGCACGAGTGGGTTACATCGAACTGGATCTCAACAGCGGTAAGATCCT
TGAGAGTTTTCGCCCCGAAGAACGTTTTCCAATGATGAGCACTTTTAAAGTTCTGCTATGTGGCGCGGTA
TTATCCCGTATTGACGCCGGGCAAGAGCAACTCGGTCGCCGCATACACTATTCTCAGAATGACTTGGTTG
AGTACTCACCAGTCACAGAAAAGCATCTTACGGATGGCATGACAGTAAGAGAATTATGCAGTGCTGCCAT
AACCATGAGTGATAACACTGCGGCCAACTTACTTCTGACAACGATCGGAGGACCGAAGGAGCTAACCGCT
TTTTTGCACAACATGGGGGATCATGTAACTCGCCTTGATCGTTGGGAACCGGAGCTGAATGAAGCCATAC
CAAACGACGAGCGTGACACCACGATGCCTGCAGCAATGGCAACAACGTTGCGCAAACTATTAACTGGCGA
ACTACTTACTCTAGCTTCCCGGCAACAATTAATAGACTGGATGGAGGCGGATAAAGTTGCAGGACCACTT
CTGCGCTCGGCCCTTCCGGCTGGCTGGTTTATTGCTGATAAATCTGGAGCCGGTGAGCGTGGGTCTCGCG
GTATCATTGCAGCACTGGGGCCAGATGGTAAGCCCTCCCGTATCGTAGTTATCTACACGACGGGGAGTCA
GGCAACTATGGATGAACGAAATAGACAGATCGCTGAGATAGGTGCCTCACTGATTAAGCATTGGTAACTG
TCAGACCAAGTTTACTCATATATACTTTAGATTGATTTAAAACTTCATTTTTAATTTAAAAGGATCTAGG
TGAAGATCCTTTTTGATAATCTCATGACCAAAATCCCTTAACGTGAGTTTTCGTTCCACTGAGCGTCAGA
CCCCGTAGAAAAGATCAAAGGATCTTCTTGAGATCCTTTTTTTCTGCGCGTAATCTGCTGCTTGCAAACA
AAAAAACCACCGCTACCAGCGGTGGTTTGTTTGCCGGATCAAGAGCTACCAACTCTTTTTCCGAAGGTAA
CTGGCTTCAGCAGAGCGCAGATACCAAATACTGTCCTTCTAGTGTAGCCGTAGTTAGGCCACCACTTCAA
GAACTCTGTAGCACCGCCTACATACCTCGCTCTGCTAATCCTGTTACCAGTGGCTGCTGCCAGTGGCGAT
AAGTCGTGTCTTACCGGGTTGGACTCAAGACGATAGTTACCGGATAAGGCGCAGCGGTCGGGCTGAACGG
GGGGTTCGTGCACACAGCCCAGCTTGGAGCGAACGACCTACACCGAACTGAGATACCTACAGCGTGAGCT
ATGAGAAAGCGCCACGCTTCCCGAAGGGAGAAAGGCGGACAGGTATCCGGTAAGCGGCAGGGTCGGAACA
GGAGAGCGCACGAGGGAGCTTCCAGGGGGAAACGCCTGGTATCTTTATAGTCCTGTCGGGTTTCGCCACC
TCTGACTTGAGCGTCGATTTTTGTGATGCTCGTCAGGGGGGCGGAGCCTATGGAAAAACGCCAGCAACGC
GGCCTTTTTACGGTTCCTGGCCTTTTGCTGGCCTTTTGCTCACATGTTCTTTCCTGCGTTATCCCCTGAT
TCTGTGGATAACCGTATTACCGCCTTTGAGTGAGCTGATACCGCTCGCCGCAGCCGAACGACCGAGCGCA
GCGAGTCAGTGAGCGAGGAAGCGGAAGAGCGCCTGATGCGGTATTTTCTCCTTACGCATCTGTGCGGTAT
TTCACACCGCAATGGTGCACTCTCAGTACAATCTGCTCTGATGCCGCATAGTTAAGCCAGTATACACTCC
GCTATCGCTACGTGACTGGGTCATGGCTGCGCCCCGACACCCGCCAACACCCGCTGACGCGCCCTGACGG
GCTTGTCTGCTCCCGGCATCCGCTTACAGACAAGCTGTGACCGTCTCCGGGAGCTGCATGTGTCAGAGGT
TTTCACCGTCATCACCGAAACGCGCGAGGCAGCTGCGGTAAAGCTCATCAGCGTGGTCGTGAAGCGATTC
ACAGATGTCTGCCTGTTCATCCGCGTCCAGCTCGTTGAGTTTCTCCAGAAGCGTTAATGTCTGGCTTCTG
ATAAAGCGGGCCATGTTAAGGGCGGTTTTTTCCTGTTTGGTCACTGATGCCTCCGTGTAAGGGGGATTTC
TGTTCATGGGGGTAATGATACCGATGAAACGAGAGAGGATGCTCACGATACGGGTTACTGATGATGAACA
TGCCCGGTTACTGGAACGTTGTGAGGGTAAACAACTGGCGGTATGGATGCGGCGGGACCAGAGAAAAATC
ACTCAGGGTCAATGCCAGCGCTTCGTTAATACAGATGTAGGTGTTCCACAGGGTAGCCAGCAGCATCCTG
CGATGCAGATCCGGAACATAATGGTGCAGGGCGCTGACTTCCGCGTTTCCAGACTTTACGAAACACGGAA
ACCGAAGACCATTCATGTTGTTGCTCAGGTCGCAGACGTTTTGCAGCAGCAGTCGCTTCACGTTCGCTCG
CGTATCGGTGATTCATTCTGCTAACCAGTAAGGCAACCCCGCCAGCCTAGCCGGGTCCTCAACGACAGGA
GCACGATCATGCGCACCCGTGGCCAGGACCCAACGCTGCCCGAGATCTCGATCCCGCGAAATTAATACGA
CTCACTATAGGGAGACCACAACGGTTTCCCTCTAGAAATAATTTTGTTTAACTTTAAGAAGGAGATATAC
ATATGTCGTACTACCATCACCATCACCATCACGATTACGACATCCCAACGACCGAAAACCTGTATTTTCA
GGGCGCCATGGCATCCCTTAAAGAAATAATAGATGAGTTAGGAAAACAAGCTAAAGAACAAAACAAAATA
GCTTCTAGAATTCTAAAGATAAAAGGAATAAAAAGAATAGTAGTACAGTTGAATGCAGTACCACAGGATG
GAAAGATAAGGTATTCGCTAACAATACACAGTCAAAACAACTTCAGGAAACAAATTGGAATAACGCCACA
AGATGCAGAAGATTTAAAGTTAATTGCCGAATTTCTAGAGAAATATAGCGATTTCCTAAATGAATATGTA
AAGTTTACTCCTAGAAATAATAACGCAATACAAGAAGAAGAAATAGATATGGAACAACAAGAAGAAAAAG
AAGAGAAACCAAGAGAAAAAGGCAAAAAGAAATCAGTTGAAGAGGAGTTTTAAGGATCCGAATTCGAGCT
CCGTCGACAAGCTTGCGGCCGCACTCGAGCACCACCACCACCACCACTGAGATCCGGCTGCTAACAAAGC
CCGAAAGGAAGCTGAGTTGGCTGCTGCCACCGCTGAGCAATAACTAGCATAACCCCTTGGGGCCTCTAAA
CGGGTCTTGAGGGGTTTTTTGCTGAAAGGAGGAACTATATCCGGAT
Features (pLannotate 1.2.2; 15 found; start..end, strand, type, name):
     12..440     +  rep_origin     f1 ori (sequence partly withheld): f1 bacteriophage origin of replication; arrow indicates direction of (+) strand synthesis
    493..597     +  promoter       AmpR promoter: bla
    598..1458    +  CDS            AmpR: β-lactamase; bla; confers resistance to ampicillin, carbenicillin, and related antibiotics
   1629..2217    +  rep_origin     ori: high-copy-number ColE1/pMB1/pBR322/pUC origin of replication
   2403..2542    -  misc_feature   bom: basis of mobility region from pBR322
   2644..2835    -  CDS            rop: Rop protein, which maintains plasmids at low copy number; rop
   2852..3232    +  CDS            YPB1_ECOLX: Protein predicted: Swiss-Prot protein existence level 4. From Escherichia coli.
   3344..3362    +  promoter       T7 promoter: promoter for bacteriophage T7 RNA polymerase
   3394..3416    +  RBS            RBS: efficient ribosome binding site from bacteriophage T7 gene 10 (Olins and Rangwala, 1989)
   3434..3453    +  CDS            8xHis (fragment): 8xHis affinity tag
   3475..3495    +  CDS            TEV site: tobacco etch virus (TEV) protease recognition and cleavage site
   3499..3891    +  CDS            Y131_SIRV1: Experimental evidence at protein level: Swiss-Prot protein existence level 1. From Sulfolobus islandicus rod-shaped virus 1 (SIRV-1) (Sulfolobus virus SIRV-1).
   3941..3958    +  CDS            9xHis (fragment): 9xHis affinity tag
   3968..4017    +  CDS            SET1 (fragment): solubility-enhancement tag derived from T7 phage gene 10B
   4025..4072    +  terminator     T7 terminator: transcription terminator for bacteriophage T7 RNA polymerase
