[The description below was written by a language model from this plasmid's Addgene catalogue record and pLannotate feature annotations shown in this document.]
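Description:
pEAHISSIRV131 is a bacterial expression plasmid of about 4.1 kb built on pEAHISTEV, a derivative of the Gateway destination vector pDEST14, and carries the 396 bp open reading frame orf131 from the archaeal virus Sulfolobus islandicus rudivirus (annotated as the SIRV-1 protein Y131). It is propagated in E. coli under ampicillin selection from the bla gene and replicates from a ColE1/pMB1-type origin. The catalogue lists it as high copy, although the feature tables also annotate a rop gene and the pBR322 bom region, elements normally associated with pBR322-style copy-number control and mobilisation. An f1 phage origin is also present, along with a short predicted E. coli open reading frame that appears to be backbone carry-over.

The expression cassette consists of a T7 promoter and the phage T7 gene 10 ribosome binding site, followed by an N-terminal hexahistidine tag, a TEV protease recognition site, the unmutated orf131 coding sequence and a T7 terminator. Because transcription depends on T7 RNA polymerase, protein production requires a DE3 lysogen host, while a cloning strain is used for plasmid maintenance. The His tag allows metal-affinity purification, and TEV cleavage then removes it to leave near-native protein. Downstream of the insert, the annotation also detects a short histidine-tag fragment and a fragment of a T7 gene 10B-derived solubility tag. The record describes only the N-terminal tag, so these are probably untranslated vector remnants. The depositor and sequencing-derived records differ by only four nucleotides and show the same features. The plasmid originated in a structural proteomics programme, consistent with use in producing recombinant protein for structural and biochemical study.
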