Addgene plasmid #97053: pEAHISSIRV131
Purpose: Expressing Sulfolobus islandicus rudivirus (SIRV) orf 131 protein
Depositing lab: Huanting Liu & James Naismith. Depositing organization: University of St. Andrews. Publication: The Scottish Structural Proteomics Facility: targets, methods and outputs. Oke M, Carter LG, Johnson KA, Liu H, McMahon SA, Yan X, Kerou M, Weikart ND, Kadi N, Sheikh MA, Schmelz S, Dorward M, Zawadzki M, Cozens C, Falconer H, Powers H, Overton IM, van Niekerk CA, Peng X, Patel P, Garrett RA, Prangishvili D, Botting CH, Coote PJ, Dryden DT, Barton GJ, Schwarz-Linek U, Challis GL, Taylor GL, White MF, Naismith JH. J Struct Funct Genomics. 2010 Jun;11(2):167-80. doi: 10.1007/s10969-010-9090-y. Epub 2010 Apr 24. PubMed 20419351.
Backbone
  Vector backbone: pEAHISTEV, modified from pDEST14
  Backbone manufacturer: BSRC, University of St Andrews
  Backbone size w/o insert (bp): 3705
  Total vector size (bp): 4101
  Modifications to backbone: none
  Vector type: Bacterial Expression
Growth in bacteria
  Bacterial resistance: Ampicillin, 100 μg/mL
  Growth temperature: 37°C
  Growth strain: DH5alpha
  Growth instructions: Protein expression in DE3 strains
  Copy number: High Copy
Gene/Insert
  Gene/Insert name: SIRV orf 131 (alt name: orf131)
  Species: Sulfolobus islandicus rudivirus
  Insert size (bp): 396
  Mutation: none
  Promoter: T7
  Tag / fusion protein: N-terminal TEV protease cleavable 6xHis tag (N terminal on backbone)
  Cloning method: Gateway Cloning
  Sequencing primers: 5′ T7 promoter; 3′ T7 terminator
Resource information
  A portion of this plasmid was derived from a plasmid made by: original
Terms and licenses: Academic/Nonprofit Terms; Industry Terms: Not Available to Industry
How to cite: pEAHISSIRV131 was a gift from Huanting Liu & James Naismith (Addgene plasmid # 97053 ; http://n2t.net/addgene:97053 ; RRID:Addgene_97053)
